Addgene plasmid #159791: pGL3-U6-pegRNA_HOXD13_CtoG-EGFP
Purpose: S. pyogenes pegRNA for C to G mutation at the HOXD13 site of mouse cells using prime editing
Depositing lab: Xiaolong Wang. Depositing organization: Northwest Agriculture and Forestry University. Publication: Efficient generation of mouse models with the prime editing system. Liu Y, Li X, He S, Huang S, Li C, Chen Y, Liu Z, Huang X, Wang X. Cell Discov. 2020 Apr 28;6:27. doi: 10.1038/s41421-020-0165-z. eCollection 2020. PubMed 32351707.
Backbone
  Vector backbone: pGL3-U6-sgRNA-EGFP
  Vector type: Mammalian Expression
Growth in bacteria
  Bacterial resistance: Ampicillin, 100 μg/mL
  Growth temperature: 37°C
  Growth strain: DH5alpha
  Copy number: High Copy
Gene/Insert
  Gene/Insert name: spacer of pegRNA_HOXD13_CtoG targeting HOXD13 gene
  Species: H. sapiens (human)
  Entrez Gene: HOXD13 (a.k.a. BDE, BDSD, HOX4I, SPD, SPD1)
  Cloning method: Restriction Enzyme; 5′ cloning site Unknown (unknown if destroyed); 3′ cloning site Unknown (unknown if destroyed)
Terms and licenses: Academic/Nonprofit Terms; Industry Terms: Not Available to Industry
Depositor comments: Other insert name: RT&PBS of pegRNA_HOXD13_CtoG targting HOXD13 gene
How to cite: pGL3-U6-pegRNA_HOXD13_CtoG-EGFP was a gift from Xiaolong Wang (Addgene plasmid # 159791 ; http://n2t.net/addgene:159791 ; RRID:Addgene_159791)
