[The description below was written by a language model from this plasmid's Addgene catalogue record and pLannotate feature annotations shown in this document.]
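Description:
pGL3-U6-pegRNA_HOXD13_CtoG-EGFP is a 4,954 nt mammalian expression plasmid built on the pGL3-U6-sgRNA-EGFP backbone that delivers a prime editing guide RNA (pegRNA) for the Streptococcus pyogenes Cas9-based prime editing system. It is maintained in E. coli at high copy through a ColE1/pUC-type origin and selected with ampicillin via the β-lactamase gene and its native promoter. An f1 phage origin is also present.

The functional unit is a human U6 RNA polymerase III promoter followed by a short gap that accommodates the HOXD13-targeting spacer, then the S. pyogenes guide RNA scaffold. According to the depositor comments, a second insert supplies the reverse transcriptase template and primer binding site. These would form the 3′ extension of the pegRNA that encodes the intended C-to-G substitution, although this extension is not annotated in the feature table. A separate cassette, consisting of the human PGK promoter, EGFP and an SV40 polyadenylation signal, provides constitutive green fluorescence so transfected cells can be identified or enriched. The synthetic poly(A) signal and transcriptional pause site upstream of the U6 promoter are pGL3 backbone elements that limit read-through transcription. The cPPT/CTS and the small Rev, large T antigen, TcR and lacZα fragments appear to be carry-over remnants rather than functional parts, as no lentiviral LTRs or packaging signal are annotated.

The plasmid encodes no prime editor protein, so that must be supplied separately. The stated purpose is introducing a C-to-G mutation at the HOXD13 site in mouse cells, whereas the catalogue lists the insert species and gene entry as human, a discrepancy the record does not resolve.
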