Features (pLannotate 1.2.2; 16 found; start..end, strand, type, name):
      1..241     +  promoter       U6 promoter: RNA polymerase III promoter for human U6 snRNA
    271..346     +  misc_RNA       gRNA scaffold: guide RNA scaffold for the Streptococcus pyogenes CRISPR/Cas9 system
    426..543     +  misc_feature   cPPT/CTS: central polypurine tract and central termination sequence of HIV-1
    592..1102    +  promoter       hPGK promoter: human phosphoglycerate kinase 1 promoter
   1111..1827    +  CDS            EGFP: EGFP is a basic (constitutively fluorescent) green fluorescent protein published in 1996, derived from Aequorea victoria. It is reported to be a rapidly-maturing weak dimer with moderate acid sensitivity.
   1847..1930    +  CDS            large T antigen (fragment): large T antigen from SV40 (simian virus 40)
   1953..2074    +  polyA_signal   SV40 poly(A) signal: SV40 polyadenylation signal
   2075..2206    +  CDS            TcR (fragment): tetracycline efflux protein; tet; confers resistance to tetracycline
   2386..2974    -  rep_origin     ori: high-copy-number ColE1/pMB1/pBR322/pUC origin of replication
   3145..4005    -  CDS            AmpR: β-lactamase; bla; confers resistance to ampicillin, carbenicillin, and related antibiotics
   4006..4110    -  promoter       AmpR promoter: bla
   4137..4565    +  rep_origin     f1 ori (sequence partly withheld): f1 bacteriophage origin of replication; arrow indicates direction of (+) strand synthesis
   4597..4664    -  CDS            lacZα (fragment): LacZα fragment of β-galactosidase; lacZ fragment
   4723..4771    +  polyA_signal   poly(A) signal: synthetic polyadenylation signal
   4785..4876    +  misc_feature   pause site: RNA polymerase II transcriptional pause signal from the human α2 globin gene
   4889..4905    +  CDS            Rev (fragment): human immunodeficiency virus 1 (HIV-1) Rev protein; rev; enhances nuclear export of unspliced and incompletely spliced viral mRNAs
>Addgene plasmid #159791 | pGL3-U6-pegRNA_HOXD13_CtoG-EGFP | addgene full sequence | sequence record 314792 | Addgene NGS Result
GAGGGCCTATTTCCCATGATTCCTTCATATTTGCATATACGATACAAGGCTGTTAGAGAGATAATTGGAA
TTAATTTGACTGTAAACACAAAGATATTAGTACAAAATACGTGACGTAGAAAGTAATAATTTCTTGGGTA
GTTTGCAGTTTTAAAATTATGTTTTAAAATGGACTATCATATGCTTACCGTAACTTGAAAGTATTTCGAT
TTCTTGGCTTTATATATCTTGTGGAAAGGACGAAACACCGGAGGCATACATCTCCATGGAGTTTTAGAGC
TAGAAATAGCAAGTTAAAATAAGGCTAGTCCGTTATCAACTTGAAAAAGTGGCACCGAGTCGGTGCGACT
GGTAGGCCTCCATGGAGATGTATGTTTTTTTAAAGAATTCTCGACCTCGAGACAAATGGCAGTATTCATC
CACAATTTTAAAAGAAAAGGTGGGATTGGGGGGTACAGTGCAGGGGAAAGAATAGTAGACATAATAGCAA
CAGACATACAAACTAAAGAATTACAAAAACAAATTACAAAAATTCAAAATTTTCGGGTTTATTACAGGGA
CAGCAGAGATCCACTTTGGCCGCGGCTCGAGGGGGTTGGGGTTGCGCCTTTTCCAAGGCAGCCCTGGGTT
TGCGCAGGGACGCGGCTGCTCTGGGCGTGGTTCCGGGAAACGCAGCGGCGCCGACCCTGGGACTCGCACA
TTCTTCACGTCCGTTCGCAGCGTCACCCGGATCTTCGCCGCTACCCTTGTGGGCCCCCCGGCGACGCTTC
CTGCTCCGCCCCTAAGTCGGGAAGGTTCCTTGCGGTTCGCGGCGTGCCGGACGTGACAAACGGAAGCCGC
ACGTCTCACTAGTACCCTCGCAGACGGACAGCGCCATGGAGCAATGGCAGCGCGCCGACCGCGATGGGCT
GTGGCCAATAGCGGCTGCTCAGCAGGGCGCGCCGAGAGCAGCGGCCGGGAAGGGGCGGTGCGGGAGGCGG
GGTGTGGGGCGGTAGTGTGGGCCCTGTTCCTGCCCGCGCGGTGTTCCGCATTCTGCAAGCCTCCGGAGCG
CACGTCGGCAGTCGGCTCCCTCGTTGACCGAATCACCGACCTCTCTCCCCAGGGGGATCCATGGTGAGCA
AGGGCGAGGAGCTGTTCACCGGGGTGGTTCCCATCCTGGTCGAGCTGGACGGCGACGTAAACGGCCACAA
GTTCAGCGTGTCCGGCGAGGGCGAGGGCGATGCCACCTACGGCAAGCTGACCCTGAAGTTCATCTGCACC
ACCGGCAAGCTGCCCGTGCCCTGGCCCACCCTCGTGACCACCCTGACCTACGGCGTGCAGTGCTTCAGCC
GCTACCCCGACCACATGAAGCAGCACGACTTCTTCAAGTCCGCCATGCCCGAAGGCTACGTCCAGGAGCG
CACCATCTTCTTCAAGGACGACGGCAACTACAAGACCCGCGCCGAGGTGAAGTTCGAGGGCGACACCCTG
GTGAACCGCATCGAGCTGAAGGGCATCGACTTCAAGGAGGACGGCAACATCCTGGGGCACAAGCTGGAGT
ACAACTACAACAGCCACAACGTCTATATCATGGCCGACAAGCAGAAGAACGGCATCAAGGTGAACTTCAA
GATCCGCCACAACATCGAGGACGGCAGCGTGCAGCTCGCCGACCACTACCAGCAGAACACCCCCATCGGC
GACGGCCCCGTGCTGCTGCCCGACAACCACTACCTGAGCACCCAGTCCGCCCTGAGCAAAGACCCCAACG
AGAAGCGCGATCACATGGTCCTGCTGGAGTTCGTGACCGCCGCCGGGATCACTCTCGGCATGGACGAGCT
GTACAAGTAAAGCGGCCGCGACTCTAGATCATAATCAGCCATACCACATTTGTAGAGGTTTTACTTGCTT
TAAAAAACCTCCCACACCTCCCCCTGAACCTGAAACATAAAATGAATGCAATTGTTGTTGTTAACTTGTT
TATTGCAGCTTATAATGGTTACAAATAAAGCAATAGCATCACAAATTTCACAAATAAAGCATTTTTTTCA
CTGCATTCTAGTTGTGGTTTGTCCAAACTCATCAATGTATCTTAGTCGACCGATGCCCTTGAGAGCCTTC
AACCCAGTCAGCTCCTTCCGGTGGGCGCGGGGCATGACTATCGTCGCCGCACTTATGACTGTCTTCTTTA
TCATGCAACTCGTAGGACAGGTGCCGGCAGCGCTCTTCCGCTTCCTCGCTCACTGACTCGCTGCGCTCGG
TCGTTCGGCTGCGGCGAGCGGTATCAGCTCACTCAAAGGCGGTAATACGGTTATCCACAGAATCAGGGGA
TAACGCAGGAAAGAACATGTGAGCAAAAGGCCAGCAAAAGGCCAGGAACCGTAAAAAGGCCGCGTTGCTG
GCGTTTTTCCATAGGCTCCGCCCCCCTGACGAGCATCACAAAAATCGACGCTCAAGTCAGAGGTGGCGAA
ACCCGACAGGACTATAAAGATACCAGGCGTTTCCCCCTGGAAGCTCCCTCGTGCGCTCTCCTGTTCCGAC
CCTGCCGCTTACCGGATACCTGTCCGCCTTTCTCCCTTCGGGAAGCGTGGCGCTTTCTCATAGCTCACGC
TGTAGGTATCTCAGTTCGGTGTAGGTCGTTCGCTCCAAGCTGGGCTGTGTGCACGAACCCCCCGTTCAGC
CCGACCGCTGCGCCTTATCCGGTAACTATCGTCTTGAGTCCAACCCGGTAAGACACGACTTATCGCCACT
GGCAGCAGCCACTGGTAACAGGATTAGCAGAGCGAGGTATGTAGGCGGTGCTACAGAGTTCTTGAAGTGG
TGGCCTAACTACGGCTACACTAGAAGAACAGTATTTGGTATCTGCGCTCTGCTGAAGCCAGTTACCTTCG
GAAAAAGAGTTGGTAGCTCTTGATCCGGCAAACAAACCACCGCTGGTAGCGGTGGTTTTTTTGTTTGCAA
GCAGCAGATTACGCGCAGAAAAAAAGGATCTCAAGAAGATCCTTTGATCTTTTCTACGGGGTCTGACGCT
CAGTGGAACGAAAACTCACGTTAAGGGATTTTGGTCATGAGATTATCAAAAAGGATCTTCACCTAGATCC
TTTTAAATTAAAAATGAAGTTTTAAATCAATCTAAAGTATATATGAGTAAACTTGGTCTGACAGTTACCA
ATGCTTAATCAGTGAGGCACCTATCTCAGCGATCTGTCTATTTCGTTCATCCATAGTTGCCTGACTCCCC
GTCGTGTAGATAACTACGATACGGGAGGGCTTACCATCTGGCCCCAGTGCTGCAATGATACCGCGGGACC
CACGCTCACCGGCTCCAGATTTATCAGCAATAAACCAGCCAGCCGGAAGGGCCGAGCGCAGAAGTGGTCC
TGCAACTTTATCCGCCTCCATCCAGTCTATTAATTGTTGCCGGGAAGCTAGAGTAAGTAGTTCGCCAGTT
AATAGTTTGCGCAACGTTGTTGCCATTGCTACAGGCATCGTGGTGTCACGCTCGTCGTTTGGTATGGCTT
CATTCAGCTCCGGTTCCCAACGATCAAGGCGAGTTACATGATCCCCCATGTTGTGCAAAAAAGCGGTTAG
CTCCTTCGGTCCTCCGATCGTTGTCAGAAGTAAGTTGGCCGCAGTGTTATCACTCATGGTTATGGCAGCA
CTGCATAATTCTCTTACTGTCATGCCATCCGTAAGATGCTTTTCTGTGACTGGTGAGTACTCAACCAAGT
CATTCTGAGAATAGTGTATGCGGCGACCGAGTTGCTCTTGCCCGGCGTCAATACGGGATAATACCGCGCC
ACATAGCAGAACTTTAAAAGTGCTCATCATTGGAAAACGTTCTTCGGGGCGAAAACTCTCAAGGATCTTA
CCGCTGTTGAGATCCAGTTCGATGTAACCCACTCGTGCACCCAACTGATCTTCAGCATCTTTTACTTTCA
CCAGCGTTTCTGGGTGAGCAAAAACAGGAAGGCAAAATGCCGCAAAAAAGGGAATAAGGGCGACACGGAA
ATGTTGAATACTCATACTCTTCCTTTTTCAATATTATTGAAGCATTTATCAGGGTTATTGTCTCATGAGC
GGATACATATTTGAATGTATTTAGAAAAATAAACAAATAGGGGTTCCGCGCACATTTCCCCGAAAAGTGC
CACCTG
[124 nt withheld, positions 4137-4260]
C
[91 nt withheld, positions 4262-4352]
A
[49 nt withheld, positions 4354-4402]
CCTTTGACGTTGGAGTCCACGTTCTTT
[37 nt withheld, positions 4430-4466]
ACCCTATCTCGGTCTATTCTTTTGATTTATAAGGGATTTTGCCGATTTCGGCCTATTGGTTAAAAAATGA
GCTGATTTAACAAAAATTTAACGCGAATTTTAACAAAATATTAACGCTTACAATTTGCCATTCGCCATTC
AGGCTGCGCAACTGTTGGGAAGGGCGATCGGTGCGGGCCTCTTCGCTATTACGCCAGCCCAAGCTACCAT
GATAAGTAAGTAATATTAAGGTACGGGAGGTACTTGGAGCGGCCGCAATAAAATATCTTTATTTTCATTA
CATCTGTGTGTTGGTTTTTTGTGTGAATCGATAGTACTAACATACGCTCTCCATCAAAACAAAACGAAAC
AAAACAAACTAGCAAAATAGGCTGTCCCCAGTGCAAGTGCAGGTGCCAGAACATTTCTCTATCGATAGGT
ACCGATTAGTGAACGGATCTCGACGGTATCGATCACGAGACTAGCCTCGAGCGGCCGCCCCCTTCACC
